Addgene plasmid #209358: pLCS105
Purpose: (Empty Backbone) Gateway cloning compatible vector for transient expression in protoplasts. Arabidopsis UBQ10 promoter for N-terminal Dendra2 fusion protein.
Depositing lab: Lucia Strader. Depositing organization: Washington University in Saint Louis. Publication: An improved toolkit of gateway- and gibson assembly-compatible vectors for protoplast transfection and agrobacterium-mediated plant transformation. Allen JR, Flanagan M, Pathak S, Emenecker SK, Emenecker RJ, Strader LC. BMC Res Notes. 2025 Apr 8;18(1):149. doi: 10.1186/s13104-025-07231-1. PubMed 40200324.
Backbone
  Vector backbone: pLCS100
  Vector type: Plant Expression
Growth in bacteria
  Bacterial resistance: Chloramphenicol and Ampicillin, 25 & 100 μg/mL
  Growth temperature: 37°C
  Growth strain: ccdB Survival
  Copy number: High Copy
Gene/Insert
  Gene/Insert name: None
Terms and licenses: Academic/Nonprofit Terms; Industry Terms: Not Available to Industry
Depositor comments: Please visit https://doi.org/10.21203/rs.3.rs-3558280/v1 for preprint.
How to cite: pLCS105 was a gift from Lucia Strader (Addgene plasmid # 209358 ; http://n2t.net/addgene:209358 ; RRID:Addgene_209358)
