[The description below was written by a language model from this plasmid's Addgene catalogue record and pLannotate feature annotations shown in this document.]
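Description:
pLCS105 is an empty Gateway destination vector for transient expression of fusion proteins in plant protoplasts, built on the pLCS100 backbone. It is a roughly 7.5 kb high-copy plasmid with a pUC-type ColE1 origin and an ampicillin resistance gene (β-lactamase with its own promoter) for propagation in E. coli. Remnants of a pUC-style lacZα/lac promoter region, along with small bom, rop and lacI fragments, are also annotated in the backbone. No T-DNA borders or plant selectable marker appear in the feature table, consistent with use by direct transfection rather than Agrobacterium-mediated transformation.

According to the catalogue entry, the expression cassette is driven by the Arabidopsis UBQ10 promoter. This promoter is not itself annotated in the feature table, although an unannotated stretch lies upstream of the Dendra2 coding sequence where it would be expected. Dendra2, a green-to-red photoconvertible fluorescent protein, is followed by a short multiple cloning site and then the Gateway cassette: attR1, a chloramphenicol acetyltransferase gene with its promoter, a ccdA fragment, the ccdB toxin gene, and attR2. An octopine synthase (OCS) terminator closes the cassette.

In an LR reaction, a gene of interest from an entry clone replaces the chloramphenicol/ccdB segment, yielding a protein tagged at its N-terminus with Dendra2. Because ccdB is lethal to standard strains, the unrecombined vector is maintained in a ccdB-tolerant strain under chloramphenicol and ampicillin selection, while loss of ccdB provides counterselection for recombinant clones. The resulting constructs suit localization or photoconversion-based tracking of proteins in transfected protoplasts.
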