Features (pLannotate 1.2.2; 21 found; start..end, strand, type, name):
    137..236     +  misc_feature   bom (fragment): basis of mobility region from pBR322
    242..396     -  CDS            lacZα (fragment): LacZα fragment of β-galactosidase; lacZ fragment
   1989..2678    +  CDS            Dendra2: Dendra2 is a photoconvertible green fluorescent protein published in 2006, derived from Dendronephthya sp.. It has high acid sensitivity.
   2679..2743    +  misc_feature   MCS: multiple cloning site
   2748..2872    +  protein_bind   attR1: mutant version of attR; recombination site for the Gateway® LR reaction LR Clonase™
   2897..2927    +  promoter       lac UV5 promoter: E. coli lac promoter with an "up" mutation
   2951..2980    +  promoter       cat promoter (fragment): promoter of the E. coli cat gene encoding chloramphenicol acetyltransferase
   2981..3637    +  CDS            cat: CAT_ECOLX - Experimental evidence at protein level: Swiss-Prot protein existence level 1. This enzyme is an effector of chloramphenicol resistance in bacteria. From Escherichia coli. This protein is used as a marker in many commonly used cloning vectors, such as pACYC184.
   3819..3977    +  CDS            ccdA (fragment): CCDA_ECO57 - Also known as H, letA. Experimental evidence at protein level: Swiss-Prot protein existence level 1. Antitoxin component of a type II toxin-antitoxin (TA) system which inhibits the post-segregational killing (PSK) of plasmid-free cells, also referred to as a plasmid addiction system. Binds to and blocks the activity of CcdB; will also remove bound CcdB protein from the CcdB-GyrA complex by forming a CcdA-CcdB complex, a process termed rejuvenation. Functions as a transcriptional corepressor for the ccdAB operon, repression also requires CcdB (By similarity). From Escherichia coli
   3982..4284    +  CDS            ccdB: CCDB_ECOLI - Also known as G, letB, letD. Experimental evidence at protein level: Swiss-Prot protein existence level 1. Toxic component of a type II toxin-antitoxin (TA) system, functioning in plasmid maintainence. Responsible for the post- segregational killing (PSK) of plasmid-free cells, also referred to as a plasmid addiction system. Half-life of over 2 hours. Cell killing by CcdB is accompanied by filamentation, defects in chromosome and plasmid segregation, defects in cell division, formation of anucleate cells, decreased DNA synthesis and plasmid loss. Interferes with the activity of DN
   4328..4452    -  protein_bind   attR2: mutant version of attR; recombination site for the Gateway® LR reaction LR Clonase™
   4511..5218    +  terminator     OCS terminator: octopine synthase terminator
   5221..5266    -  misc_feature   MCS (fragment): pUC18/19 multiple cloning site
   5299..5315    -  protein_bind   lac operator: The lac repressor binds to the lac operator to inhibit transcription in E. coli. This inhibition can be relieved by adding lactose or isopropyl-β-D-thiogalactopyranoside (IPTG). lac repressor encoded by lacI
   5323..5353    -  promoter       lac promoter: promoter for the E. coli lac operon
   5368..5389    -  protein_bind   CAP binding site: CAP binding activates transcription in the presence of cAMP. E. coli catabolite activator protein
   5402..5494    -  CDS            lacI (fragment): lac repressor; lacI; The lac repressor binds to the lac operator to inhibit transcription in E. coli. This inhibition can be relieved by adding lactose or isopropyl-β-D-thiogalactopyranoside (IPTG).
   5677..6265    -  rep_origin     ori: high-copy-number ColE1/pMB1/pBR322/pUC origin of replication
   6436..7296    -  CDS            AmpR: β-lactamase; bla; confers resistance to ampicillin, carbenicillin, and related antibiotics
   7297..7401    -  promoter       AmpR promoter: bla
   7496..35      +  CDS            rop (fragment) (across the origin): Rop protein, which maintains plasmids at low copy number; rop
>Addgene plasmid #209358 | pLCS105 | addgene full sequence | sequence record 420623 | Addgene NGS Result
TCGCGCGTTTCGGTGATGACGGTGAAAACCTCTGACACATGCAGCTCCCGGAGACGGTCACAGCTTGTCT
GTAAGCGGATGCCGGGAGCAGACAAGCCCGTCAGGGCGCGTCAGCGGGTGTTGGCGGGTGTCGGGGCTGG
CTTAACTATGCGGCATCAGAGCAGATTGTACTGAGAGTGCACCATATGCGGTGTGAAATACCGCACAGAT
GCGTAAGGAGAAAATACCGCATCAGGCGCCATTCGCCATTCAGGCTGCGCAACTGTTGGGAAGGGCGATC
GGTGCGGGCCTCTTCGCTATTACGCCAGCTGGCGAAAGGGGGATGTGCTGCAAGGCGATTAAGTTGGGTA
ACGCCAGGGTTTTCCCAGTCACGACGTTGTAAAACGACGGCCAGTGCCAAACTTTCGCGAAGCACCCACC
CTAAGCCACATTTTAATCCTTCTGTTGGCCATGCCCCATCAAAGTTGCACTTAACCCAAGATTGTGGTGG
AGCTTCCCATGTTTCTCGTCTGTCCCGACGGTGTTGTGGTTGGTGCTTTCCTTACATTCTGAGCCTCTTT
CCTTCTAATCCACTCATCTGCATCTTCTTGTGTCCTTACTAATACCTCATTGGTTCCAAATTCCCTCCCT
TTAAGCACCAGCTCGTTTCTGTTCTTCCACAGCCTCCCAAGTATCCAAGGGACTAAAGCCTCCACATTCT
TCAGATCAGGATATTCTTGTTTAAGATGTTGAACTCTATGGAGGTTTGTATGAACTGATGATCTAGGACC
GGATAAGTTCCCTTCTTCATAGCGAACTTATTCAAAGAATGTTTTGTGTATCATTCTTGTTACATTGTTA
TTAATGAAAAAATATTATTGGTCATTGGACTGAACACGAGTGTTAAATATGGACCAGGCCCCAAATAAGA
TCCATTGATATATGAATTAAATAACAAGAATAAATCGAGTCACCAAACCACTTGCCTTTTTTAACGAGAC
TTGTTCACCAACTTGATACAAAAGTCATTATCCTATGCAAATCAATAATCATACAAAAATATCCAATAAC
ACTAAAAAATTAAAAGAAATGGATAATTTCACAATATGTTATACGATAAAGAAGTTACTTTTCCAAGAAA
TTCACTGATTTTATAAGCCCACTTGCATTAGATAAATGGCAAAAAAAAACAAAAAGGAAAAGAAATAAAG
CACGAAGAATTCTAGAAAATACGAAATACGCTTCAATGCAGTGGGACCCACGGTTCAATTATTGCCAATT
TTCAGCTCCACCGTATATTTAAAAAATAAAACGATAATGCTAAAAAAATATAAATCGTAACGATCGTTAA
ATCTCAACGGCTGGATCTTATGACGACCGTTAGAAATTGTGGTTGTCGACGAGTCAGTAATAAACGGCGT
CAAAGTGGTTGCAGCCGGCACACACGAGTCGTGTTTATCAACTCAAAGCACAAATACTTTTCCTCAACCT
AAAAATAAGGCAATTAGCCAAAAACAACTTTGCGTGTAAACAACGCTCAATACACGTGTCATTTTATTAT
TAGCTATTGCTTCACCGCCTTAGCTTTCTCGTGACCTAGTCGTCCTCGTCTTTTCTTCTTCTTCTTCTAT
AAAACAATACCCAAAGAGCTCTTCTTCTTCACAATTCAGATTTCAATTTCTCAAAATCTTAAAAACTTTC
TCTCAATTCTCTCTACCGTGATCAAGGTAAATTTCTGTGTTCCTTATTCTCTCAAAATCTTCGATTTTGT
TTTCGTTCGATCCCAATTTCGTATATGTTCTTTGGTTTAGATTCTGTTAATCTTAGATCGAAGACGATTT
TCTGGGTTTGATCGTTAGATATCATCTTAATTCTCGATTAGGGTTTCATAGATATCATCCGATTTGTTCA
AATAATTTGAGTTTTGTCGAATAATTACTCTTCGATTTGTGATTTCTATCTAGATCTGGTGTTAGTTTCT
AGTTTGTGCGATCGAATTTGTCCTCGAGATGAACACCCCGGGAATTAACCTGATCAAGGAGGACATGCGC
GTGAAGGTGCACATGGAGGGCAACGTGAACGGCCACGCCTTCGTGATCGAGGGCGAGGGCAAGGGCAAGC
CCTACGAGGGCACCCAGACCGCCAACCTGACCGTGAAGGAGGGCGCCCCCCTGCCCTTCAGCTACGACAT
CCTGACCACCGCCGTGCACTACGGCAACCGGGTGTTCACCAAGTACCCCGAGGACATCCCCGACTACTTC
AAGCAGAGCTTCCCCGAGGGCTACAGCTGGGAGCGCACCATGACCTTCGAGGACAAGGGCATCTGCACCA
TCCGCAGCGACATCAGCCTGGAGGGCGACTGCTTCTTCCAGAACGTGCGCTTCAAGGGCACCAACTTCCC
CCCCAACGGCCCCGTGATGCAGAAGAAGACCCTGAAGTGGGAGCCCAGCACCGAGAAGCTGCACGTGCGC
GACGGCCTGCTGGTGGGCAACATCAACATGGCCCTGCTGCTGGAGGGCGGCGGCCACTACCTGTGCGACT
TCAAGACCACCTACAAGGCCAAGAAGGTGGTGCAGCTGCCCGACGCCCACTTCGTGGACCACCGCATCGA
GATCCTGGGCAACGACAGCGACTACAACAAGGTGAAGCTGTACGAGCACGCCGTGGCCCGCTACAGCCCC
CTGCCCAGCCAGGTGTGGTCCGGACTCAGATCACGAGCTCAAGCTTCAAATTCTGCAGTCGACGGTACCG
CGGGCCCGGGATCATCAACAAGTTTGTACAAAAAAGCTGAACGAGAAACGTAAAATGATATAAATATCAA
TATATTAAATTAGATTTTGCATAAAAAACAGACTACATAATACTGTAAAACACAACATATCCAGTCACTA
TGGCGGCCGCATTAGGCACCCCAGGCTTTACACTTTATGCTTCCGGCTCGTATAATGTGTGGATTTTGAG
TTAGGATCCGTCGAGATTTTCAGGAGCTAAGGAAGCTAAAATGGAGAAAAAAATCACTGGATATACCACC
GTTGATATATCCCAATGGCATCGTAAAGAACATTTTGAGGCATTTCAGTCAGTTGCTCAATGTACCTATA
ACCAGACCGTTCAGCTGGATATTACGGCCTTTTTAAAGACCGTAAAGAAAAATAAGCACAAGTTTTATCC
GGCCTTTATTCACATTCTTGCCCGCCTGATGAATGCTCATCCGGAGTTCCGTATGGCAATGAAAGACGGT
GAGCTGGTGATATGGGATAGTGTTCACCCTTGTTACACCGTTTTCCATGAGCAAACTGAAACGTTTTCAT
CGCTCTGGAGTGAATACCACGACGATTTCCGGCAGTTTCTACACATATATTCGCAAGATGTGGCGTGTTA
CGGTGAAAACCTGGCCTATTTCCCTAAAGGGTTTATTGAGAATATGTTTTTCGTCTCAGCCAATCCCTGG
GTGAGTTTCACCAGTTTTGATTTAAACGTGGCCAATATGGACAACTTCTTCGCCCCCGTTTTCACCATGG
GCAAATATTATACGCAAGGCGACAAGGTGCTGATGCCGCTGGCGATTCAGGTTCATCATGCCGTTTGTGA
TGGCTTCCATGTCGGCAGAATGCTTAATGAATTACAACAGTACTGCGATGAGTGGCAGGGCGGGGCGTAA
AGATCTGGATCCGGCTTACTAAAAGCCAGATAACAGTATGCGTATTTGCGCGCTGATTTTTGCGGTATAA
GAATATATACTGATATGTATACCCGAAGTATGTCAAAAAGAGGTATGCTATGAAGCAGCGTATTACAGTG
ACAGTTGACAGCGACAGCTATCAGTTGCTCAAGGCATATATGATGTCAATATCTCCGGTCTGGTAAGCAC
AACCATGCAGAATGAAGCCCGTCGTCTGCGTGCCGAACGCTGGAAAGCGGAAAATCAGGAAGGGATGGCT
GAGGTCGCCCGGTTTATTGAAATGAACGGCTCTTTTGCTGACGAGAACAGGGGCTGGTGAAATGCAGTTT
AAGGTTTACACCTATAAAAGAGAGAGCCGTTATCGTCTGTTTGTGGATGTACAGAGTGATATTATTGACA
CGCCCGGGCGACGGATGGTGATCCCCCTGGCCAGTGCACGTCTGCTGTCAGATAAAGTCTCCCGTGAACT
TTACCCGGTGGTGCATATCGGGGATGAAAGCTGGCGCATGATGACCACCGATATGGCCAGTGTGCCGGTC
TCCGTTATCGGGGAAGAAGTGGCTGATCTCAGCCACCGCGAAAATGACATCAAAAACGCCATTAACCTGA
TGTTCTGGGGAATATAAATGTCAGGCTCCCTTATACACAGCCAGTCTGCAGGTCGACCATAGTGACTGGA
TATGTTGTGTTTTACAGTATTATGTAGTCTGTTTTTTATGCAAAATCTAATTTAATATATTGATATTTAT
ATCATTTTACGTTTCTCGTTCAGCTTTCTTGTACAAAGTGGTTGATGATCCTAGGTGAGTCTAGAGAGTT
AATTAAGACCCGGGACTAGTCCCTAGAGTCCTGCTTTAATGAGATATGCGAGACGCCTATGATCGCATGA
TATTTGCTTTCAATTCTGTTGTGCACGTTGTAAAAAACCTGAGCATGTGTAGCTCAGATCCTTACCGCCG
GTTTCGGTTCATTCTAATGAATATATCACCCGTTACTATCGTATTTTTATGAATAATATTCTCCGTTCAA
TTTACTGATTGTACCCTACTACTTATATGTACAATATTAAAATGAAAACAATATATTGTGCTGAATAGGT
TTATAGCGACATCTATGATAGAGCGCCACAATAACAAACAATTGCGTTTTATTATTACAAATCCAATTTT
AAAAAAAGCGGCAGAACCGGTCAAACCTAAAAGACTGATTACATAAATCTTATTCAAATTTCAAAAGTGC
CCCAGGGGCTAGTATCTACGACACACCGAGCGGCGAACTAATAACGCTCACTGAAGGGAACTCCGGTTCC
CCGCCGGCGCGCATGGGTGAGATTCCTTGAAGTTGAGTATTGGCCGTCCGCTCTACCGAAAGTTACGGGC
ACCATTCAACCCGGTCCAGCACGGCGGCCGGGTAACCGACTTGCTGCCCCGAGAATTATGCAGCATTTTT
TTGGTGTATGTGGGCCCCAAATGAAGTGCAGGTCAAACCTTGACAGTGACGACAAATCGTTGGGCGGGTC
CAGGGCGAATTTTGCGACAACATGTCGAGGCTCAGCAGGACCTGCAGGTCGACTCTAGAGGATCCCCGGG
TACCGAGCTCGAATTCGTAATCATGTCATAGCTGTTTCCTGTGTGAAATTGTTATCCGCTCACAATTCCA
CACAACATACGAGCCGGAAGCATAAAGTGTAAAGCCTGGGGTGCCTAATGAGTGAGCTAACTCACATTAA
TTGCGTTGCGCTCACTGCCCGCTTTCCAGTCGGGAAACCTGTCGTGCCAGCTGCATTAATGAATCGGCCA
ACGCGCGGGGAGAGGCGGTTTGCGTATTGGGCGCTCTTCCGCTTCCTCGCTCACTGACTCGCTGCGCTCG
GTCGTTCGGCTGCGGCGAGCGGTATCAGCTCACTCAAAGGCGGTAATACGGTTATCCACAGAATCAGGGG
ATAACGCAGGAAAGAACATGTGAGCAAAAGGCCAGCAAAAGGCCAGGAACCGTAAAAAGGCCGCGTTGCT
GGCGTTTTTCCATAGGCTCCGCCCCCCTGACGAGCATCACAAAAATCGACGCTCAAGTCAGAGGTGGCGA
AACCCGACAGGACTATAAAGATACCAGGCGTTTCCCCCTGGAAGCTCCCTCGTGCGCTCTCCTGTTCCGA
CCCTGCCGCTTACCGGATACCTGTCCGCCTTTCTCCCTTCGGGAAGCGTGGCGCTTTCTCATAGCTCACG
CTGTAGGTATCTCAGTTCGGTGTAGGTCGTTCGCTCCAAGCTGGGCTGTGTGCACGAACCCCCCGTTCAG
CCCGACCGCTGCGCCTTATCCGGTAACTATCGTCTTGAGTCCAACCCGGTAAGACACGACTTATCGCCAC
TGGCAGCAGCCACTGGTAACAGGATTAGCAGAGCGAGGTATGTAGGCGGTGCTACAGAGTTCTTGAAGTG
GTGGCCTAACTACGGCTACACTAGAAGAACAGTATTTGGTATCTGCGCTCTGCTGAAGCCAGTTACCTTC
GGAAAAAGAGTTGGTAGCTCTTGATCCGGCAAACAAACCACCGCTGGTAGCGGTGGTTTTTTTGTTTGCA
AGCAGCAGATTACGCGCAGAAAAAAAGGATCTCAAGAAGATCCTTTGATCTTTTCTACGGGGTCTGACGC
TCAGTGGAACGAAAACTCACGTTAAGGGATTTTGGTCATGAGATTATCAAAAAGGATCTTCACCTAGATC
CTTTTAAATTAAAAATGAAGTTTTAAATCAATCTAAAGTATATATGAGTAAACTTGGTCTGACAGTTACC
AATGCTTAATCAGTGAGGCACCTATCTCAGCGATCTGTCTATTTCGTTCATCCATAGTTGCCTGACTCCC
CGTCGTGTAGATAACTACGATACGGGAGGGCTTACCATCTGGCCCCAGTGCTGCAATGATACCGCGAGAC
CCACGCTCACCGGCTCCAGATTTATCAGCAATAAACCAGCCAGCCGGAAGGGCCGAGCGCAGAAGTGGTC
CTGCAACTTTATCCGCCTCCATCCAGTCTATTAATTGTTGCCGGGAAGCTAGAGTAAGTAGTTCGCCAGT
TAATAGTTTGCGCAACGTTGTTGCCATTGCTACAGGCATCGTGGTGTCACGCTCGTCGTTTGGTATGGCT
TCATTCAGCTCCGGTTCCCAACGATCAAGGCGAGTTACATGATCCCCCATGTTGTGCAAAAAAGCGGTTA
GCTCCTTCGGTCCTCCGATCGTTGTCAGAAGTAAGTTGGCCGCAGTGTTATCACTCATGGTTATGGCAGC
ACTGCATAATTCTCTTACTGTCATGCCATCCGTAAGATGCTTTTCTGTGACTGGTGAGTACTCAACCAAG
TCATTCTGAGAATAGTGTATGCGGCGACCGAGTTGCTCTTGCCCGGCGTCAATACGGGATAATACCGCGC
CACATAGCAGAACTTTAAAAGTGCTCATCATTGGAAAACGTTCTTCGGGGCGAAAACTCTCAAGGATCTT
ACCGCTGTTGAGATCCAGTTCGATGTAACCCACTCGTGCACCCAACTGATCTTCAGCATCTTTTACTTTC
ACCAGCGTTTCTGGGTGAGCAAAAACAGGAAGGCAAAATGCCGCAAAAAAGGGAATAAGGGCGACACGGA
AATGTTGAATACTCATACTCTTCCTTTTTCAATATTATTGAAGCATTTATCAGGGTTATTGTCTCATGAG
CGGATACATATTTGAATGTATTTAGAAAAATAAACAAATAGGGGTTCCGCGCACATTTCCCCGAAAAGTG
CCACCTGACGTCTAAGAAACCATTATTATCATGACATTAACCTATAAAAATAGGCGTATCACGAGGCCCT
TTCGTC
